Addgene plasmid #104024: pEB2-2ndVal DsRedEx2
Purpose: Plasmid encoding 2ndVal DsRed-Express2
Depositing lab: Philippe Cluzel. Depositing organization: Harvard University. Publication: Systematic characterization of maturation time of fluorescent proteins in living cells. Balleza E, Kim JM, Cluzel P. Nat Methods. 2018 Jan;15(1):47-51. doi: 10.1038/nmeth.4509. Epub 2017 Nov 20. PubMed 29320486.
Backbone
  Vector backbone: pEB2
  Backbone size w/o insert (bp): 3224
  Total vector size (bp): 3905
  Modifications to backbone: See "Notes On Plasmids In This Collection"
  Vector type: Bacterial Expression ; Low copy
Growth in bacteria
  Bacterial resistance: Kanamycin, 50 μg/mL
  Growth temperature: 37°C
  Growth strain: MG1655
  Copy number: Low Copy
Gene/Insert
  Gene/Insert name: 2ndVal DsRed-Express2
  Species: Synthetic
  Insert size (bp): 681
  Mutation: DsRed-Express2 with valine inserted in 2nd position
  Promoter: proC
  Cloning method: Gibson Cloning
  Sequencing primers: 5′ GCGTATCACGAGGCCCTTTC; 3′ AAAGGGAAAACTGTCCATATGCAC
Terms and licenses: Academic/Nonprofit Terms; Industry Terms: Not Available to Industry
Depositor comments: This is a version of DsRed-Express2 with a valine inserted in the second position. Please see "Notes On Plasmids In This Collection" document for further details and references.
How to cite: pEB2-2ndVal DsRedEx2 was a gift from Philippe Cluzel (Addgene plasmid # 104024 ; http://n2t.net/addgene:104024 ; RRID:Addgene_104024)
