[The description below was written by a language model from this plasmid's Addgene catalogue record and pLannotate feature annotations shown in this document.]
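Description:
pEB2-2ndVal DsRedEx2 is a low-copy bacterial expression plasmid built on the pEB2 backbone for constitutive production of a red fluorescent protein in Escherichia coli. It replicates through the pSC101 origin together with the Rep101 (RepA) initiator protein encoded next to it, an arrangement that keeps the plasmid at a low copy number per cell. Selection is by kanamycin, conferred by the Tn5-derived neo (nptII) aminoglycoside phosphotransferase gene, which is followed by the phage lambda t0 terminator. A short fragment annotated as Tn5 transposase lies beside the resistance gene across the sequence origin; it appears to be a remnant carried along with the marker rather than a functional element. The catalogue lists a total size of 3905 bp, while the sequenced record is 3914 nt, a small discrepancy that the record does not explain.

The payload is a synthetic 681 bp coding sequence for DsRed-Express2, a rapidly maturing, constitutively fluorescent derivative of the Discosoma protein, modified by insertion of a valine codon at the second position. The catalogue states that it is driven by the proC promoter, a constitutive E. coli promoter; this promoter is not picked up in the automated feature table but would sit in the unannotated region upstream of the reading frame. Downstream are a fragment of the pUC18/19 multiple cloning site and the rrnB T1 terminator, which insulates the expression cassette from the replication module. The insert was assembled by Gibson cloning. The plasmid belongs to a collection created to compare fluorescent protein maturation times in living bacterial cells, where a uniform low-copy backbone and common promoter allow different fluorescent proteins to be measured under equivalent expression conditions.
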