Features (pLannotate 1.2.2; 8 found; start..end, strand, type, name):
    314..985     +  CDS            DsRed-Express2: DsRed-Express2 is a basic (constitutively fluorescent) orange fluorescent protein published in 2008, derived from Discosoma sp.. It is reported to be a rapidly-maturing protein.
    996..1015    +  misc_feature   MCS (fragment): pUC18/19 multiple cloning site
   1026..1072    +  terminator     rrnB T1 terminator: transcription terminator T1 from the E. coli rrnB gene
   1245..2195    -  CDS            Rep101: RepA protein needed for replication with the pSC101 origin; rep101
   2243..2465    -  rep_origin     pSC101 ori: low-copy replication origin that requires the Rep101 protein
   2971..3005    -  terminator     lambda t0 terminator: minimal transcription terminator from phage lambda (Scholtissek and Grosse, 1987)
   3049..3840    -  CDS            neo: KKA2_KLEPN - Also known as kan, nptII. Experimental evidence at protein level: Swiss-Prot protein existence level 1. Resistance to kanamycin, neomycin, paromomycin, ribostamycin, butirosin and gentamicin B. From Klebsiella pneumoniae.
   3872..77      -  CDS            tnpA (fragment) (across the origin): TN5P_ECOLX - Also known as tnp. Experimental evidence at protein level: Swiss-Prot protein existence level 1. Mediates transposition of transposon Tn5 by a 'cut and paste' mechanism. First, the monomeric transposase binds the 19 bp inverted DNA repeats flanking the transposon. Then, dimerization of the DNA- bound transposase creates a synaptic DNA complex. After nicking of the first DNA strand, excision of the transposon proceeds through a series of intermediates. The transposase then mediates the insertion of the transposon at a new site by strand transfer. The activity of the wild- type tran
>Addgene plasmid #104024 | pEB2-2ndVal DsRedEx2 | addgene full sequence | sequence record 200530 | Addgene NGS Result
CCATCCAGTTTACTTTGCAGGGCTTCCCAACCTTACCAGAGGGCGCCCCAGCTGGCAATTCCGACGTCTA
AGAAACCATTATTATCATGACATTAACCTATAAAAATAGGCGTATCACGAGGCCCTTTCGTCTTCACCAC
AGCTAACACCACGTCGTCCCTATCTGCTGCCCTAGGTCTATGAGTGGTTGCTGGATAACTTTACGGGCAT
GCATAAGGCTCGTATGATATATTCAGGGAGACCACAACGGTTTCCCTCTACAAATAATTTTGTTTAACTT
TTCTAGATTTAAGAAGGAGATATACATATGGTGGACAGCACCGAGAATGTGATTAAACCGTTCATGCGCT
TCAAAGTTCACATGGAGGGTTCGGTTAACGGTCACGAGTTCGAGATCGAAGGCGAAGGCGAGGGCAAGCC
GTATGAAGGCACTCAAACCGCGAAACTGCAAGTGACTAAAGGCGGCCCGCTGCCTTTTGCGTGGGACATC
CTGAGCCCGCAATTTCAGTACGGTTCTAAAGTGTATGTTAAACACCCAGCGGATATCCCGGACTATAAAA
AGCTGTCTTTTCCGGAAGGTTTCAAGTGGGAACGCGTAATGAATTTTGAAGATGGTGGTGTCGTGACCGT
CACTCAGGACTCCTCCCTGCAGGATGGCACCTTCATCTATCACGTTAAATTTATTGGTGTGAATTTTCCA
TCTGATGGCCCGGTGATGCAGAAAAAGACGTTGGGTTGGGAGCCGTCTACCGAACGCCTGTATCCGCGCG
ATGGTGTGCTGAAAGGCGAAATTCATAAAGCGCTGAAACTGAAAGGTGGCGGCCATTATCTGGTGGAATT
TAAAAGCATTTACATGGCCAAGAAACCTGTGAAGCTGCCTGGCTATTACTATGTGGATTCCAAACTGGAC
ATCACCTCTCATAATGAAGATTATACGGTCGTAGAGCAATATGAGCGCGCCGAGGCTCGTCATCATCTGT
TTCAGTAAATGTCCAGACCTGCAGGCATGCAAGCTCTAGAGGCATCAAATAAAACGAAAGGCTCAGTCGA
AAGACTGGGCCTTTCGTTTTATCTGTTGAAATGCACCAAAAACTCGTAAAAGCTCTGATGTATCTATCTT
TTTTACACCGTTTTCATCTGTGCATATGGACAGTTTTCCCTTTGATATCTAACGGTGAACAGTTGTTCTA
CTTTTGTTTGTTAGTCTTGATGCTTCACTGATAGATACAAGAGCCATAAGAACCTCAGATCCTTCCGTAT
TTAGCCAGTATGTTCTCTAGTGTGGTTCGTTGTTTTTGCGTGAGCCATGAGAACGAACCATTGAGATCAT
GCTTACTTTGCATGTCACTCAAAAATTTTGCCTCAAAACTGGTGAGCTGAATTTTTGCAGTTAAAGCATC
GTGTAGTGTTTTTCTTAGTCCGTTACGTAGGTAGGAATCTGATGTAATGGTTGTTGGTATTTTGTCACCA
TTCATTTTTATCTGGTTGTTCTCAAGTTCGGTTACGAGATCCATTTGTCTATCTAGTTCAACTTGGAAAA
TCAACGTATCAGTCGGGCGGCCTCGCTTATCAACCACCAATTTCATATTGCTGTAAGTGTTTAAATCTTT
ACTTATTGGTTTCAAAACCCATTGGTTAAGCCTTTTAAACTCATGGTAGTTATTTTCAAGCATTAACATG
AACTTAAATTCATCAAGGCTAATCTCTATATTTGCCTTGTGAGTTTTCTTTTGTGTTAGTTCTTTTAATA
ACCACTCATAAATCCTCATAGAGTATTTGTTTTCAAAAGACTTAACATGTTCCAGATTATATTTTATGAA
TTTTTTTAACTGGAAAAGATAAGGCAATATCTCTTCACTAAAAACTAATTCTAATTTTTCGCTTGAGAAC
TTGGCATAGTTTGTCCACTGGAAAATCTCAAAGCCTTTAACCAAAGGATTCCTGATTTCCACAGTTCTCG
TCATCAGCTCTCTGGTTGCTTTAGCTAATACACCATAAGCATTTTCCCTACTGATGTTCATCATCTGAGC
GTATTGGTTATAAGTGAACGATACCGTCCGTTCTTTCCTTGTAGGGTTTTCAATCGTGGGGTTGAGTAGT
GCCACACAGCATAAAATTAGCTTGGTTTCATGCTCCGTTAAGTCATAGCGACTAATCGCTAGTTCATTTG
CTTTGAAAACAACTAATTCAGACATACATCTCAATTGGTCTAGGTGATTTTAATCACTATACCAATTGAG
ATGGGCTAGTCAATGATAATTACTAGTCCTTTTCCTTTGAGTTGTGGGTATCTGTAAATTCTGCTAGACC
TTTGCTGGAAAACTTGTAAATTCTGCTAGACCCTCTGTAAATTCCGCTAGACCTTTGTGTGTTTTTTTTG
TTTATATTCAAGTGGTTATAATTTATAGAATAAAGAAAGAATAAAAAAAGATAAAAAGAATAGATCCCAG
CCCTGTGTATAACTCACTACTTTAGTCAGTTCCGCAGTATTACAAAAGGATGTCGCAAACGCTGTTTGCT
CCTCTACAAAACAGACCTTAAAACCCTAAAGGCTTAAGTAGCACCCTCGCAAGCTCGGGCAAATCGCTGA
ATATTCCTTTTGTCTCCGACCATCAGGCACCTGAGTCGCTGTCTTTTTCGTGACATTCAGTTCGCTGCGC
TCACGGCTCTGGCAGTGAATGGGGGTAAATGGCACTACAGGCGCCTTTTATGGATTCATGCAAGGAAACT
ACCCATAATACAAGAAAAGCCCGTCACGGGCTTCTCAGGGCGTTTTATGGCGGGTCTGCTATGTGGTGCT
ATCTGACTTTTTGCTGTTCAGCAGTTCCTGCCCTCTGATTTTCCAGTCTGACCACTTCGGATTATCCCGT
GACAGGTCATTCAGACTGGCTAATGCACCCAGTAAGGCAGCGGTATCATCAACAGGCTTACCCGTCTTAC
TGTCAACCAGACCCGCCAGGATTCTCATGCATAAAAAACGCCCGGCGGCAACCGAGCGTTCTGAATTAAT
TAATCATCGCGACTGCAGAGATCCCAGAGTCCTTATTAGAAGAACTCGTCAAGAAGGCGATAGAAGGCGA
TGCGCTGCGAATCGGGAGCGGCGATACCGTAAAGCACGAGGAAGCGGTCAGCCCATTCGCCGCCAAGCTC
TTCAGCAATATCACGGGTAGCCAACGCTATGTCCTGATAGCGGTCCGCCACACCCAGCCGGCCACAGTCG
ATGAATCCAGAAAAGCGGCCATTTTCCACCATGATATTCGGCAAGCAGGCATCGCCATGGGTCACGACGA
GATCCTCGCCGTCGGGCATGCGCGCCTTGAGCCTGGCGAACAGTTCGGCTGGCGCGAGCCCCTGATGCTC
TTCGTCCAGATCATCCTGATCGACAAGACCGGCTTCCATCCGAGTACGTGCTCGCTCGATGCGATGTTTC
GCTTGGTGGTCGAATGGGCAGGTAGCCGGATCAAGCGTATGCAGCCGCCGCATTGCATCAGCCATGATGG
ATACTTTCTCGGCAGGAGCAAGGTGAGATGACAGGAGATCCTGCCCCGGCACTTCGCCCAATAGCAGCCA
GTCCCTTCCCGCTTCAGTGACAACGTCGAGCACAGCTGCGCAAGGAACGCCCGTCGTGGCCAGCCACGAT
AGCCGCGCTGCCTCGTCCTGCAGTTCATTCAGGGCACCGGACAGGTCGGTCTTGACAAAAAGAACCGGGC
GCCCCTGCGCTGACAGCCGGAACACGGCGGCATCAGAGCAGCCGATTGTCTGTTGTGCCCAGTCATAGCC
GAATAGCCTCTCCACCCAAGCGGCCGGAGAACCTGCGTGCAATCCATCTTGTTCAATCATGCGAAACGAT
CCTCATCCTGTCTCTTGATCAGATCTTGATCCCCTGCGCCATCAGATCCTTGGCGGCAAGAAAG
